Addgene plasmid #184227: AviTag-SpyTag003-MBP
Purpose: Expresses AviTag and SpyTag003 linked to maltose binding protein in the bacterial cytoplasm. AviTag enables site-specific biotinylation by BirA. SpyTag003 enables reaction with SpyCatcher003.
Depositing lab: Mark Howarth. Depositing organization: University of Oxford. Publication: SpySwitch enables pH- or heat-responsive capture and release for plug-and-display nanoassembly. Vester SK, Rahikainen R, Khairil Anuar INA, Hills RA, Tan TK, Howarth M. Nat Commun. 2022 Jun 28;13(1):3714. doi: 10.1038/s41467-022-31193-8. PubMed 35764623.
Backbone
  Vector backbone: pET28a
  Backbone size w/o insert (bp): 5219
  Total vector size (bp): 6515
  Vector type: Bacterial Expression
Growth in bacteria
  Bacterial resistance: Kanamycin, 50 μg/mL
  Growth temperature: 37°C
  Growth strain: DH5alpha
  Copy number: Low Copy
Gene/Insert
  Gene/Insert name: AviTag-SpyTag003-MBP
  Species: Synthetic
  Insert size (bp): 1296
  Promoter: T7
  Tag / fusion protein: His6 (N terminal on insert); Thrombin cleavage site (N terminal on insert); AviTag (N terminal on insert); SpyTag003 (N terminal on insert)
  Cloning method: Gibson Cloning
  Sequencing primers: 5′ T7F; 3′ T7R
Terms and licenses: Academic/Nonprofit Terms; Industry Terms: Not Available to Industry
How to cite: AviTag-SpyTag003-MBP was a gift from Mark Howarth (Addgene plasmid # 184227 ; http://n2t.net/addgene:184227 ; RRID:Addgene_184227)
