[The description below was written by a language model from this plasmid's Addgene catalogue record and pLannotate feature annotations shown in this document.]
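Description:
AviTag-SpyTag003-MBP is a bacterial expression plasmid built on the pET28a backbone, about 6.5 kb in total, with a synthetic insert of roughly 1.3 kb introduced by Gibson cloning. It is maintained in E. coli under kanamycin selection (the aph(3')-Ia KanR gene). It replicates from a ColE1/pBR322-type origin accompanied by the bom region and the rop gene, consistent with the low copy number listed. An f1 origin is also present. The short TcR, AmpR promoter and other fragment hits in the automated annotation appear to be backbone remnants or partial matches rather than functional parts.

The expression cassette uses a T7 promoter followed by a lac operator and the T7 gene 10 ribosome binding site, with a T7 terminator downstream. The plasmid carries its own lacI gene, so transcription is repressed until induced with IPTG in a host that supplies T7 RNA polymerase. According to the record, the encoded protein carries, at its N terminus, a His6 tag, a thrombin cleavage site, an AviTag and SpyTag003, fused to E. coli maltose binding protein. This MBP lacks a signal sequence, so the protein stays in the cytoplasm. The annotation tool did not label the AviTag or SpyTag003, which presumably lie in the unannotated stretch between the thrombin site and MBP. A His-tag fragment is also annotated downstream of MBP, but the record lists no C-terminal tag.

The AviTag allows site-specific biotinylation by BirA, while SpyTag003 reacts with SpyCatcher003. This makes the protein a convenient soluble model partner for SpyTag/SpyCatcher capture and assembly work, as in the associated SpySwitch study.
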