Features (pLannotate 1.2.2; 21 found; start..end, strand, type, name):
    989..1066    -  promoter       lacI promoter: lacI
   1074..1353    -  CDS            TcR (fragment): tetracycline efflux protein; tet; confers resistance to tetracycline
   1375..1393    +  promoter       T7 promoter: promoter for bacteriophage T7 RNA polymerase
   1394..1418    +  protein_bind   lac operator: The lac repressor binds to the lac operator to inhibit transcription in E. coli. This inhibition can be relieved by adding lactose or isopropyl-β-D-thiogalactopyranoside (IPTG). lac repressor encoded by lacI
   1433..1455    +  RBS            RBS: efficient ribosome binding site from bacteriophage T7 gene 10 (Olins and Rangwala, 1989)
   1474..1490    +  CDS            capTEV™ (fragment): composite tag for in vivo biotinylation, TEV protease cleavage, and 6xHis tagging
   1501..1518    +  CDS            thrombin site: thrombin recognition and cleavage site
   1645..2742    +  CDS            MBP: maltose binding protein from E. coli; malE (mutated); This version of the gene does not encode a signal sequence, so MBP will remain in the cytosol.
   2779..2796    +  CDS            9xHis (fragment): 9xHis affinity tag
   2806..2855    +  CDS            SET1 (fragment): solubility-enhancement tag derived from T7 phage gene 10B
   2863..2910    +  terminator     T7 terminator: transcription terminator for bacteriophage T7 RNA polymerase
   2947..3375    +  rep_origin     f1 ori (sequence partly withheld): f1 bacteriophage origin of replication; arrow indicates direction of (+) strand synthesis
   3428..3485    +  promoter       AmpR promoter (fragment): bla
   3494..4309    -  CDS            KanR: aminoglycoside phosphotransferase; aph(3')-Ia; confers resistance to kanamycin in bacteria or G418 (Geneticin®) in eukaryotes
   4431..5019    +  rep_origin     ori: high-copy-number ColE1/pMB1/pBR322/pUC origin of replication
   5205..5344    -  misc_feature   bom: basis of mobility region from pBR322
   5446..5637    -  CDS            rop: Rop protein, which maintains plasmids at low copy number; rop
   5654..6034    +  CDS            YPB1_ECOLX: Protein predicted: Swiss-Prot protein existence level 4. From Escherichia coli.
   6106..6397    -  CDS            TcR (fragment): tetracycline efflux protein; tet; confers resistance to tetracycline
   6412..6433    -  protein_bind   CAP binding site: CAP binding activates transcription in the presence of cAMP. E. coli catabolite activator protein
   6446..988     -  CDS            lacI (across the origin): lac repressor; lacI; The lac repressor binds to the lac operator to inhibit transcription in E. coli. This inhibition can be relieved by adding lactose or isopropyl-β-D-thiogalactopyranoside (IPTG).
>Addgene plasmid #184227 | AviTag-SpyTag003-MBP | addgene full sequence | sequence record 361606 | Addgene NGS Result
GGGTGGTTTTTCTTTTCACCAGTGAGACGGGCAACAGCTGATTGCCCTTCACCGCCTGGCCCTGAGAGAG
TTGCAGCAAGCGGTCCACGCTGGTTTGCCCCAGCAGGCGAAAATCCTGTTTGATGGTGGTTAACGGCGGG
ATATAACATGAGCTGTCTTCGGTATCGTCGTATCCCACTACCGAGATATCCGCACCAACGCGCAGCCCGG
ACTCGGTAATGGCGCGCATTGCGCCCAGCGCCATCTGATCGTTGGCAACCAGCATCGCAGTGGGAACGAT
GCCCTCATTCAGCATTTGCATGGTTTGTTGAAAACCGGACATGGCACTCCAGTCGCCTTCCCGTTCCGCT
ATCGGCTGAATTTGATTGCGAGTGAGATATTTATGCCAGCCAGCCAGACGCAGACGCGCCGAGACAGAAC
TTAATGGGCCCGCTAACAGCGCGATTTGCTGGTGACCCAATGCGACCAGATGCTCCACGCCCAGTCGCGT
ACCGTCTTCATGGGAGAAAATAATACTGTTGATGGGTGTCTGGTCAGAGACATCAAGAAATAACGCCGGA
ACATTAGTGCAGGCAGCTTCCACAGCAATGGCATCCTGGTCATCCAGCGGATAGTTAATGATCAGCCCAC
TGACGCGTTGCGCGAGAAGATTGTGCACCGCCGCTTTACAGGCTTCGACGCCGCTTCGTTCTACCATCGA
CACCACCACGCTGGCACCCAGTTGATCGGCGCGAGATTTAATCGCCGCGACAATTTGCGACGGCGCGTGC
AGGGCCAGACTGGAGGTGGCAACGCCAATCAGCAACGACTGTTTGCCCGCCAGTTGTTGTGCCACGCGGT
TGGGAATGTAATTCAGCTCCGCCATCGCCGCTTCCACTTTTTCCCGCGTTTTCGCAGAAACGTGGCTGGC
CTGGTTCACCACGCGGGAAACGGTCTGATAAGAGACACCGGCATACTCTGCGACATCGTATAACGTTACT
GGTTTCACATTCACCACCCTGAATTGACTCTCTTCCGGGCGCTATCATGCCATACCGCGAAAGGTTTTGC
GCCATTCGATGGTGTCCGGGATCTCGACGCTCTCCCTTATGCGACTCCTGCATTAGGAAGCAGCCCAGTA
GTAGGTTGAGGCCGTTGAGCACCGCCGCCGCAAGGAATGGTGCATGCAAGGAGATGGCGCCCAACAGTCC
CCCGGCCACGGGGCCTGCCACCATACCCACGCCGAAACAAGCGCTCATGAGCCCGAAGTGGCGAGCCCGA
TCTTCCCCATCGGTGATGTCGGCGATATAGGCGCCAGCAACCGCACCTGTGGCGCCGGTGATGCCGGCCA
CGATGCGTCCGGCGTAGAGGATCGAGATCTCGATCCCGCGAAATTAATACGACTCACTATAGGGGAATTG
TGAGCGGATAACAATTCCCCTCTAGAAATAATTTTGTTTAACTTTAAGAAGGAGATATACCATGGGCAGC
AGCCATCATCATCATCATCACAGCAGCGGCCTGGTGCCGCGCGGCAGCCATATGGGTCTGAATGATATTT
TCGAAGCGCAGAAAATTGAATGGCATGAAGGTAGCGGACGTGGCGTGCCTCATATCGTGATGGTGGACGC
CTACAAGCGTTACAAGGGTAGTGGTGAAAGTGGTAAAATCGAAGAAGGTAAACTGGTAATCTGGATTAAC
GGCGATAAAGGCTATAACGGTCTCGCTGAAGTCGGTAAGAAATTCGAGAAAGATACCGGAATTAAAGTCA
CCGTTGAGCATCCGGATAAACTGGAAGAGAAATTCCCACAGGTTGCGGCAACTGGCGATGGCCCTGACAT
TATCTTCTGGGCACACGACCGCTTTGGTGGCTACGCTCAATCTGGCCTGTTGGCTGAAATCACCCCGGAC
AAAGCGTTCCAGGACAAGCTGTATCCGTTTACCTGGGATGCCGTACGTTACAACGGCAAGCTGATTGCTT
ACCCGATCGCTGTTGAAGCGTTATCGCTGATTTATAACAAAGATCTGCTGCCGAACCCGCCAAAAACCTG
GGAAGAGATCCCGGCGCTGGATAAAGAACTGAAAGCGAAAGGTAAGAGCGCGCTGATGTTCAACCTGCAA
GAACCGTACTTCACCTGGCCGCTGATTGCTGCTGACGGGGGTTATGCGTTCAAGTATGAAAACGGCAAGT
ACGACATTAAAGACGTGGGCGTGGATAACGCTGGCGCGAAAGCGGGTCTGACCTTCCTGGTTGACCTGAT
TAAAAACAAACACATGAATGCAGACACCGATTACTCCATCGCAGAAGCTGCCTTTAATAAAGGCGAAACA
GCGATGACCATCAACGGCCCGTGGGCATGGTCCAACATCGACACCAGCAAAGTGAATTATGGTGTAACGG
TACTGCCGACCTTCAAGGGTCAACCATCCAAACCGTTCGTTGGCGTGCTGAGCGCAGGTATTAACGCCGC
CAGTCCGAACAAAGAGCTGGCAAAAGAGTTCCTCGAAAACTATCTGCTGACTGATGAAGGTCTGGAAGCG
GTTAATAAAGACAAACCGCTGGGTGCCGTAGCGCTGAAGTCTTACGAGGAAGAGTTGGCGAAAGATCCAC
GTATTGCCGCCACTATGGAAAACGCCCAGAAAGGTGAAATCATGCCGAACATCCCGCAGATGTCCGCTTT
CTGGTATGCCGTGCGTACTGCGGTGATCAACGCCGCCAGCGGTCGTCAGACTGTCGATGAAGCCCTGAAA
GACGCGCAGACTAATTCGAGCTCGTAAAAGCTTGCGGCCGCACTCGAGCACCACCACCACCACCACTGAG
ATCCGGCTGCTAACAAAGCCCGAAAGGAAGCTGAGTTGGCTGCTGCCACCGCTGAGCAATAACTAGCATA
ACCCCTTGGGGCCTCTAAACGGGTCTTGAGGGGTTTTTTGCTGAAAGGAGGAACTATATCCGGATTGGCG
AATGGG
[124 nt withheld, positions 2947-3070]
C
[91 nt withheld, positions 3072-3162]
A
[49 nt withheld, positions 3164-3212]
CCTTTGACGTTGGAGTCCACGTTCTTT
[37 nt withheld, positions 3240-3276]
ACCCTATCTCGGTCTATTCTTTTGATTTATAAGGGATTTTGCCGATTTCGGCCTATTGGTTAAAAAATGA
GCTGATTTAACAAAAATTTAACGCGAATTTTAACAAAATATTAACGCTTACAATTTAGGTGGCACTTTTC
GGGGAAATGTGCGCGGAACCCCTATTTGTTTATTTTTCTAAATACATTCAAATATGTATCCGCTCATGAA
TTAATTCTTAGAAAAACTCATCGAGCATCAAATGAAACTGCAATTTATTCATATCAGGATTATCAATACC
ATATTTTTGAAAAAGCCGTTTCTGTAATGAAGGAGAAAACTCACCGAGGCAGTTCCATAGGATGGCAAGA
TCCTGGTATCGGTCTGCGATTCCGACTCGTCCAACATCAATACAACCTATTAATTTCCCCTCGTCAAAAA
TAAGGTTATCAAGTGAGAAATCACCATGAGTGACGACTGAATCCGGTGAGAATGGCAAAAGTTTATGCAT
TTCTTTCCAGACTTGTTCAACAGGCCAGCCATTACGCTCGTCATCAAAATCACTCGCATCAACCAAACCG
TTATTCATTCGTGATTGCGCCTGAGCGAGACGAAATACGCGATCGCTGTTAAAAGGACAATTACAAACAG
GAATCGAATGCAACCGGCGCAGGAACACTGCCAGCGCATCAACAATATTTTCACCTGAATCAGGATATTC
TTCTAATACCTGGAATGCTGTTTTCCCGGGGATCGCAGTGGTGAGTAACCATGCATCATCAGGAGTACGG
ATAAAATGCTTGATGGTCGGAAGAGGCATAAATTCCGTCAGCCAGTTTAGTCTGACCATCTCATCTGTAA
CATCATTGGCAACGCTACCTTTGCCATGTTTCAGAAACAACTCTGGCGCATCGGGCTTCCCATACAATCG
ATAGATTGTCGCACCTGATTGCCCGACATTATCGCGAGCCCATTTATACCCATATAAATCAGCATCCATG
TTGGAATTTAATCGCGGCCTAGAGCAAGACGTTTCCCGTTGAATATGGCTCATAACACCCCTTGTATTAC
TGTTTATGTAAGCAGACAGTTTTATTGTTCATGACCAAAATCCCTTAACGTGAGTTTTCGTTCCACTGAG
CGTCAGACCCCGTAGAAAAGATCAAAGGATCTTCTTGAGATCCTTTTTTTCTGCGCGTAATCTGCTGCTT
GCAAACAAAAAAACCACCGCTACCAGCGGTGGTTTGTTTGCCGGATCAAGAGCTACCAACTCTTTTTCCG
AAGGTAACTGGCTTCAGCAGAGCGCAGATACCAAATACTGTCCTTCTAGTGTAGCCGTAGTTAGGCCACC
ACTTCAAGAACTCTGTAGCACCGCCTACATACCTCGCTCTGCTAATCCTGTTACCAGTGGCTGCTGCCAG
TGGCGATAAGTCGTGTCTTACCGGGTTGGACTCAAGACGATAGTTACCGGATAAGGCGCAGCGGTCGGGC
TGAACGGGGGGTTCGTGCACACAGCCCAGCTTGGAGCGAACGACCTACACCGAACTGAGATACCTACAGC
GTGAGCTATGAGAAAGCGCCACGCTTCCCGAAGGGAGAAAGGCGGACAGGTATCCGGTAAGCGGCAGGGT
CGGAACAGGAGAGCGCACGAGGGAGCTTCCAGGGGGAAACGCCTGGTATCTTTATAGTCCTGTCGGGTTT
CGCCACCTCTGACTTGAGCGTCGATTTTTGTGATGCTCGTCAGGGGGGCGGAGCCTATGGAAAAACGCCA
GCAACGCGGCCTTTTTACGGTTCCTGGCCTTTTGCTGGCCTTTTGCTCACATGTTCTTTCCTGCGTTATC
CCCTGATTCTGTGGATAACCGTATTACCGCCTTTGAGTGAGCTGATACCGCTCGCCGCAGCCGAACGACC
GAGCGCAGCGAGTCAGTGAGCGAGGAAGCGGAAGAGCGCCTGATGCGGTATTTTCTCCTTACGCATCTGT
GCGGTATTTCACACCGCAATGGTGCACTCTCAGTACAATCTGCTCTGATGCCGCATAGTTAAGCCAGTAT
ACACTCCGCTATCGCTACGTGACTGGGTCATGGCTGCGCCCCGACACCCGCCAACACCCGCTGACGCGCC
CTGACGGGCTTGTCTGCTCCCGGCATCCGCTTACAGACAAGCTGTGACCGTCTCCGGGAGCTGCATGTGT
CAGAGGTTTTCACCGTCATCACCGAAACGCGCGAGGCAGCTGCGGTAAAGCTCATCAGCGTGGTCGTGAA
GCGATTCACAGATGTCTGCCTGTTCATCCGCGTCCAGCTCGTTGAGTTTCTCCAGAAGCGTTAATGTCTG
GCTTCTGATAAAGCGGGCCATGTTAAGGGCGGTTTTTTCCTGTTTGGTCACTGATGCCTCCGTGTAAGGG
GGATTTCTGTTCATGGGGGTAATGATACCGATGAAACGAGAGAGGATGCTCACGATACGGGTTACTGATG
ATGAACATGCCCGGTTACTGGAACGTTGTGAGGGTAAACAACTGGCGGTATGGATGCGGCGGGACCAGAG
AAAAATCACTCAGGGTCAATGCCAGCGCTTCGTTAATACAGATGTAGGTGTTCCACAGGGTAGCCAGCAG
CATCCTGCGATGCAGATCCGGAACATAATGGTGCAGGGCGCTGACTTCCGCGTTTCCAGACTTTACGAAA
CACGGAAACCGAAGACCATTCATGTTGTTGCTCAGGTCGCAGACGTTTTGCAGCAGCAGTCGCTTCACGT
TCGCTCGCGTATCGGTGATTCATTCTGCTAACCAGTAAGGCAACCCCGCCAGCCTAGCCGGGTCCTCAAC
GACAGGAGCACGATCATGCGCACCCGTGGGGCCGCCATGCCGGCGATAATGGCCTGCTTCTCGCCGAAAC
GTTTGGTGGCGGGACCAGTGACGAAGGCTTGAGCGAGGGCGTGCAAGATTCCGAATACCGCAAGCGACAG
GCCGATCATCGTCGCGCTCCAGCGAAAGCGGTCCTCGCCGAAAATGACCCAGAGCGCTGCCGGCACCTGT
CCTACGAGTTGCATGATAAAGAAGACAGTCATAAGTGCGGCGACGATAGTCATGCCCCGCGCCCACCGGA
AGGAGCTGACTGGGTTGAAGGCTCTCAAGGGCATCGGTCGAGATCCCGGTGCCTAATGAGTGAGCTAACT
TACATTAATTGCGTTGCGCTCACTGCCCGCTTTCCAGTCGGGAAACCTGTCGTGCCAGCTGCATTAATGA
ATCGGCCAACGCGCGGGGAGAGGCGGTTTGCGTATTGGGCGCCA
