>Addgene plasmid #184227 | AviTag-SpyTag003-MBP | depositor partial sequence | sequence record 357025 | AviTag-SpyTag003-MBP (1296 bp)
ATGGGCAGCAGCCATCATCATCATCATCACAGCAGCGGCCTGGTGCCGCGCGGCAGCCATATGGGTCTGA
ATGATATTTTCGAAGCGCAGAAAATTGAATGGCATGAAGGTAGCGGACGTGGCGTGCCTCATATCGTGAT
GGTGGACGCCTACAAGCGTTACAAGGGTAGTGGTGAAAGTGGTAAAATCGAAGAAGGTAAACTGGTAATC
TGGATTAACGGCGATAAAGGCTATAACGGTCTCGCTGAAGTCGGTAAGAAATTCGAGAAAGATACCGGAA
TTAAAGTCACCGTTGAGCATCCGGATAAACTGGAAGAGAAATTCCCACAGGTTGCGGCAACTGGCGATGG
CCCTGACATTATCTTCTGGGCACACGACCGCTTTGGTGGCTACGCTCAATCTGGCCTGTTGGCTGAAATC
ACCCCGGACAAAGCGTTCCAGGACAAGCTGTATCCGTTTACCTGGGATGCCGTACGTTACAACGGCAAGC
TGATTGCTTACCCGATCGCTGTTGAAGCGTTATCGCTGATTTATAACAAAGATCTGCTGCCGAACCCGCC
AAAAACCTGGGAAGAGATCCCGGCGCTGGATAAAGAACTGAAAGCGAAAGGTAAGAGCGCGCTGATGTTC
AACCTGCAAGAACCGTACTTCACCTGGCCGCTGATTGCTGCTGACGGGGGTTATGCGTTCAAGTATGAAA
ACGGCAAGTACGACATTAAAGACGTGGGCGTGGATAACGCTGGCGCGAAAGCGGGTCTGACCTTCCTGGT
TGACCTGATTAAAAACAAACACATGAATGCAGACACCGATTACTCCATCGCAGAAGCTGCCTTTAATAAA
GGCGAAACAGCGATGACCATCAACGGCCCGTGGGCATGGTCCAACATCGACACCAGCAAAGTGAATTATG
GTGTAACGGTACTGCCGACCTTCAAGGGTCAACCATCCAAACCGTTCGTTGGCGTGCTGAGCGCAGGTAT
TAACGCCGCCAGTCCGAACAAAGAGCTGGCAAAAGAGTTCCTCGAAAACTATCTGCTGACTGATGAAGGT
CTGGAAGCGGTTAATAAAGACAAACCGCTGGGTGCCGTAGCGCTGAAGTCTTACGAGGAAGAGTTGGCGA
AAGATCCACGTATTGCCGCCACTATGGAAAACGCCCAGAAAGGTGAAATCATGCCGAACATCCCGCAGAT
GTCCGCTTTCTGGTATGCCGTGCGTACTGCGGTGATCAACGCCGCCAGCGGTCGTCAGACTGTCGATGAA
GCCCTGAAAGACGCGCAGACTAATTCGAGCTCGTAA
